Addgene plasmid #13459: pCAG-HA-Sox2-IP
Depositing lab: Shinya Yamanaka. Depositing organization: Kyoto University, Center for iPS Cell Research and Application. Publication: Differential roles for Sox15 and Sox2 in transcriptional control in mouse embryonic stem cells. Maruyama M, Ichisaka T, Nakagawa M, Yamanaka S. J Biol Chem. 2005 Jul 1. 280(26):24371-9. 10.1074/jbc.M501423200 PubMed 15863505.
Backbone
  Vector backbone: pCAG-HA-gw-IP
  Backbone size w/o insert (bp): 6800
  Vector type: Mammalian Expression
  Selectable markers: Puromycin
Growth in bacteria
  Bacterial resistance: Ampicillin, 100 μg/mL
  Growth temperature: 37°C
  Growth strain: DH5alpha
  Copy number: High Copy
Gene/Insert
  Gene/Insert name: Sox2
  Species: M. musculus (mouse)
  Insert size (bp): 950
  Entrez Gene: Sox2 (a.k.a. Sox-2, lcc, ysb)
  Tag / fusion protein: HA (N terminal on backbone)
  Cloning method: Gateway Cloning
  Sequencing primers: 5′ pCAG-F (5'-GCAACGTGCTGGTTATTGTG-3'); 3′ IRES-R (5'-GCATTCCTTTGGCGAGAG-3')
Resource information
  A portion of this plasmid was derived from a plasmid made by: CAG promoter was from Dr. Jun-ichi Miyazaki of Osaka University Graduate School of Medicine. In publication using this plasmid, please cite: Efficient selection for high-expression transfectants with a novel eukaryotic vector. Gene 108:193-200, 1991. Niwa, H., Yamamura, K. & Miyazaki, J.
Terms and licenses: Academic/Nonprofit Terms; Industry Terms: Not Available to Industry
Depositor comments: The Sox2 cDNA contains a modified ATG start codon to TTG for cloning into vectors with an N-terminal tag.
How to cite: pCAG-HA-Sox2-IP was a gift from Shinya Yamanaka (Addgene plasmid # 13459 ; http://n2t.net/addgene:13459 ; RRID:Addgene_13459)
