[The description below was written by a language model from this plasmid's Addgene catalogue record and pLannotate feature annotations shown in this document.]
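Description:
pCAG-HA-Sox2-IP is a mammalian expression plasmid that drives constitutive expression of N-terminally HA-tagged mouse Sox2 together with a puromycin resistance gene. It is built on the Gateway-compatible backbone pCAG-HA-gw-IP and is maintained in E. coli through a high-copy ColE1/pUC-type origin and an ampicillin resistance (β-lactamase) gene. The sequenced record is about 7.6 kb. It also contains an SV40 origin of replication, SV40 polyadenylation signals and residual lac promoter/operator and lacI fragments from the backbone.

Expression is controlled by the CAG promoter, annotated here as the CMV immediate-early enhancer, the chicken β-actin promoter and a chimeric β-actin/β-globin intron, a combination known for strong, broad activity in mammalian cells, including embryonic stem cells. Downstream lies an HA epitope sequence (annotated as a fragment of a 3xHA tag), followed by an attB1 site, the roughly 950 bp Sox2 coding sequence and an attB2 site, reflecting insertion by Gateway recombination. The depositor notes that the Sox2 start codon was changed from ATG to TTG, so that translation begins at the upstream tag rather than at the native start. Short β-globin-derived fragments flank the cassette as remnants of the CAG vector. After the insert, an EMCV IRES allows translation of puromycin N-acetyltransferase from the same transcript, which ends at a bovine growth hormone polyadenylation signal. Because both proteins come from one bicistronic mRNA, puromycin selection enriches for cells that also express HA-Sox2.

The associated publication concerns the roles of Sox2 and Sox15 in transcriptional control in mouse embryonic stem cells. This is consistent with use for Sox2 overexpression and for HA-based detection or pull-down of the protein.
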