Features (pLannotate 1.2.2; 26 found; start..end, strand, type, name):
      4..383     +  enhancer       CMV enhancer: human cytomegalovirus immediate early enhancer
    385..662     +  promoter       chicken β-actin promoter: No description available
    663..1679    +  intron         chimeric intron: chimera between introns from chicken β-actin and rabbit β-globin
   1677..1736    +  CDS            HBB (fragment): HBB_LEPEU - Experimental evidence at protein level: Swiss-Prot protein existence level 1. Involved in oxygen transport from the lung to the various peripheral tissues. From Lepus europaeus (European hare).
   1743..1769    +  CDS            3xHA (fragment): three tandem HA epitope tags
   1779..1803    +  protein_bind   attB1: mutant version of attB; recombination site for the Gateway® BP reaction BP Clonase™
   1803..2759    +  CDS            Sox2: SOX2_MOUSE - Also known as Sox-2. Experimental evidence at protein level: Swiss-Prot protein existence level 1. Transcription factor that forms a trimeric complex with POU5F1 (OCT3/4) on DNA and controls the expression of a number of genes involved in embryonic development such as YES1, FGF4, UTF1 and ZFP206 (PubMed:15863505, PubMed:17097055, PubMed:19740739). Binds to the proximal enhancer region of NANOG (PubMed:15863505). Critical for early embryogenesis and for embryonic stem cell pluripotency (By similarity). Downstream SRRT target that mediates the promotion of neural stem cell self-rene
   2764..2788    -  protein_bind   attB2: mutant version of attB; recombination site for the Gateway® BP reaction BP Clonase™
   2804..2866    +  CDS            HBB (fragment): HBB_PONPY - Experimental evidence at transcript level: Swiss-Prot protein existence level 2. Involved in oxygen transport from the lung to the various peripheral tissues. From Pongo pygmaeus (Bornean orangutan).
   2904..2927    -  misc_feature   MCS (fragment): pBluescript multiple cloning site
   3047..3509    +  misc_feature   IRES: internal ribosome entry site (IRES) of the encephalomyocarditis virus (EMCV)
   3523..4122    +  CDS            PuroR: puromycin N-acetyltransferase; pac from Streptomyces alboniger; confers resistance to puromycin
   4209..4433    +  polyA_signal   bGH poly(A) signal: bovine growth hormone polyadenylation signal
   4437..4453    +  promoter       SV40 promoter (fragment): SV40 enhancer and early promoter
   4504..4520    -  protein_bind   lac operator: The lac repressor binds to the lac operator to inhibit transcription in E. coli. This inhibition can be relieved by adding lactose or isopropyl-β-D-thiogalactopyranoside (IPTG). lac repressor encoded by lacI
   4528..4558    -  promoter       lac promoter: promoter for the E. coli lac operon
   4573..4594    -  protein_bind   CAP binding site: CAP binding activates transcription in the presence of cAMP. E. coli catabolite activator protein
   4607..4646    -  CDS            lacI (fragment): lac repressor; lacI; The lac repressor binds to the lac operator to inhibit transcription in E. coli. This inhibition can be relieved by adding lactose or isopropyl-β-D-thiogalactopyranoside (IPTG).
   4653..4675    +  promoter       SV40 promoter (fragment): SV40 enhancer and early promoter
   4699..4834    +  rep_origin     SV40 ori: SV40 origin of replication
   4854..4988    +  polyA_signal   SV40 poly(A) signal: SV40 polyadenylation signal
   4990..5044    -  CDS            lacI (fragment): lac repressor; lacI; The lac repressor binds to the lac operator to inhibit transcription in E. coli. This inhibition can be relieved by adding lactose or isopropyl-β-D-thiogalactopyranoside (IPTG).
   5227..5815    -  rep_origin     ori: high-copy-number ColE1/pMB1/pBR322/pUC origin of replication
   5986..6846    -  CDS            AmpR: β-lactamase; bla; confers resistance to ampicillin, carbenicillin, and related antibiotics
   6847..6863    -  promoter       AmpR promoter (fragment): bla
   7439..7573    +  polyA_signal   SV40 poly(A) signal: SV40 polyadenylation signal
>Addgene plasmid #13459 | pCAG-HA-Sox2-IP | addgene full sequence | sequence record 166161 | Addgene NGS Result
GTCGACATTGATTATTGACTAGTTATTAATAGTAATCAATTACGGGGTCATTAGTTCATAGCCCATATAT
GGAGTTCCGCGTTACATAACTTACGGTAAATGGCCCGCCTGGCTGACCGCCCAACGACCCCCGCCCATTG
ACGTCAATAATGACGTATGTTCCCATAGTAACGCCAATAGGGACTTTCCATTGACGTCAATGGGTGGAGT
ATTTACGGTAAACTGCCCACTTGGCAGTACATCAAGTGTATCATATGCCAAGTACGCCCCCTATTGACGT
CAATGACGGTAAATGGCCCGCCTGGCATTATGCCCAGTACATGACCTTATGGGACTTTCCTACTTGGCAG
TACATCTACGTATTAGTCATCGCTATTACCATGGTCGAGGTGAGCCCCACGTTCTGCTTCACTCTCCCCA
TCTCCCCCCCCTCCCCACCCCCAATTTTGTATTTATTTATTTTTTAATTATTTTGTGCAGCGATGGGGGC
GGGGGGGGGGGGGGGGCGCGCGCCAGGCGGGGCGGGGCGGGGCGAGGGGCGGGGCGGGGCGAGGCGGAGA
GGTGCGGCGGCAGCCAATCAGAGCGGCGCGCTCCGAAAGTTTCCTTTTATGGCGAGGCGGCGGCGGCGGC
GGCCCTATAAAAAGCGAAGCGCGCGGCGGGCGGGAGTCGCTGCGCGCTGCCTTCGCCCCGTGCCCCGCTC
CGCCGCCGCCTCGCGCCGCCCGCCCCGGCTCTGACTGACCGCGTTACTCCCACAGGTGAGCGGGCGGGAC
GGCCCTTCTCCTCCGGGCTGTAATTAGCGCTTGGTTTAATGACGGCTTGTTTCTTTTCTGTGGCTGCGTG
AAAGCCTTGAGGGGCTCCGGGAGGGCCCTTTGTGCGGGGGGAGCGGCTCGGGGGGTGCGTGCGTGTGTGT
GTGCGTGGGGAGCGCCGCGTGCGGCTCCGCGCTGCCCGGCGGCTGTGAGCGCTGCGGGCGCGGCGCGGGG
CTTTGTGCGCTCCGCAGTGTGCGCGAGGGGAGCGCGGCCGGGGGCGGTGCCCCGCGGTGCGGGGGGGGCT
GCGAGGGGAACAAAGGCTGCGTGCGGGGTGTGTGCGTGGGGGGGTGAGCAGGGGGTGTGGGCGCGTCGGT
CGGGCTGCAACCCCCCCTGCACCCCCCTCCCCGAGTTGCTGAGCACGGCCCGGCTTCGGGTGCGGGGCTC
CGTACGGGGCGTGGCGCGGGGCTCGCCGTGCCGGGCGGGGGGTGGCGGCAGGTGGGGGTGCCGGGCGGGG
CGGGGCCGCCTCGGGCCGGGGAGGGCTCGGGGGAGGGGCGCGGCGGCCCCCGGAGCGCCGGCGGCTGTCG
AGGCGCGGCGAGCCGCAGCCATTGCCTTTTATGGTAATCGTGCGAGAGGGCGCAGGGACTTCCTTTGTCC
CAAATCTGTGCGGAGCCGAAATCTGGGAGGCGCCGCCGCACCCCCTCTAGCGGGCGCGGGGCGAAGCGGT
GCGGCGCCGGCAGGAAGGAAATGGGCGGGGAGGGCCTTCGTGCGTCGCCGCGCCGCCGTCCCCTTCTCCC
TCTCCAGCCTCGGGGCTGTCCGCGGGGGGACGGCTGCCTTCGGGGGGGACGGGGCAGGGCGGGGTTCGGC
TTCTGGCGTGTGACCGGCGGCTCTAGAGCCTCTGCTAACCATGTTCATGCCTTCTTCTTTTTCCTACAGC
TCCTGGGCAACGTGCTGGTTATTGTGCTGTCTCATCATTTTGGCAAAGAATTCACCATGGGGTACCCATA
CGATGTTCCGGATTACGCTGGATCATCAACAAGTTTGTACAAAAAAGCAGGCTTGTATAACATGATGGAG
ACGGAGCTGAAGCCGCCGGGCCCGCAGCAAGCTTCGGGGGGCGGCGGCGGAGGAGGCAACGCCACGGCGG
CGGCGACCGGCGGCAACCAGAAGAACAGCCCGGACCGCGTCAAGAGGCCCATGAACGCCTTCATGGTATG
GTCCCGGGGGCAGCGGCGTAAGATGGCCCAGGAGAACCCCAAGATGCACAACTCGGAGATCAGCAAGCGC
CTGGGCGCGGAGTGGAAACTTTTGTCCGAGACCGAGAAGCGGCCGTTCATCGACGAGGCCAAGCGGCTGC
GCGCTCTGCACATGAAGGAGCACCCGGATTATAAATACCGGCCGCGGCGGAAAACCAAGACGCTCATGAA
GAAGGATAAGTACACGCTTCCCGGAGGCTTGCTGGCCCCCGGCGGGAACAGCATGGCGAGCGGGGTTGGG
GTGGGCGCCGGCCTGGGTGCGGGCGTGAACCAGCGCATGGACAGCTACGCGCACATGAACGGCTGGAGCA
ACGGCAGCTACAGCATGATGCAGGAGCAGCTGGGCTACCCGCAGCACCCGGGCCTCAACGCTCACGGCGC
GGCACAGATGCAACCGATGCACCGCTACGACGTCAGCGCCCTGCAGTACAACTCCATGACCAGCTCGCAG
ACCTACATGAACGGCTCGCCCACCTACAGCATGTCCTACTCGCAGCAGGGCACCCCCGGTATGGCGCTGG
GCTCCATGGGCTCTGTGGTCAAGTCCGAGGCCAGCTCCAGCCCCCCCGTGGTTACCTCTTCCTCCCACTC
CAGGGCGCCCTGCCAGGCCGGGGACCTCCGGGACATGATCAGCATGTACCTCCCCGGCGCCGAGGTGCCG
GAGCCCGCTGCGCCCAGTAGACTGCACATGGCCCAGCACTACCAGAGCGGCCCGGTGCCCGGCACGGCCA
TTAACGGCACACTGCCCCTGTCGCACATGTGAAACCCAGCTTTCTTGTACAAAGTGGTTGATGATCCCTC
GAGGAATTCACTCCTCAGGTGCAGGCTGCCTATCAGAAGGTGGTGGCTGGTGTGGCCAACTGGCTCACAA
ATACCACTGAGATCGACGGTATCGAGCGGCCGCTCGATAAGCTTGATATCGAATTCCGCCCCCCCCCCCT
CTCCCTCCCCCCCCCCTAACGTTACTGGCCGAAGCCGCTTGGAATAAGGCCGGTGTGCGTTTGTCTATAT
GTTATTTTCCACCATATTGCCGTCTTTTGGCAATGTGAGGGCCCGGAAACCTGGCCCTGTCTTCTTGACG
AGCATTCCTAGGGGTCTTTCCCCTCTCGCCAAAGGAATGCAAGGTCTGTTGAATGTCGTGAAGGAAGCAG
TTCCTCTGGAAGCTTCTTGAAGACAAACAACGTCTGTAGCGACCCTTTGCAGGCAGCGGAACCCCCCACC
TGGCGACAGGTGCCTCTGCGGCCAAAAGCCACGTGTATAAGATACACCTGCAAAGGCGGCACAACCCCAG
TGCCACGTTGTGAGTTGGATAGTTGTGGAAAGAGTCAAATGGCTCTCCTCAAGCGTATTCAACAAGGGGC
TGAAGGATGCCCAGAAGGTACCCCATTGTATGGGATCTGATCTGGGGCCTCGGTGCACATGCTTTACATG
TGTTTAGTCGAGGTTAAAAAAACGTCTAGGCCCCCCGAACCACGGGGACGTGGTTTTCCTTTGAAAAACA
CGATGATAATATGGCCACAACCATGACCGAGTACAAGCCCACGGTGCGCCTCGCCACCCGCGACGACGTC
CCCAGGGCCGTACGCACCCTCGCCGCCGCGTTCGCCGACTACCCCGCCACGCGCCACACCGTCGATCCGG
ACCGCCACATCGAGCGGGTCACCGAGCTGCAAGAACTCTTCCTCACGCGCGTCGGGCTCGACATCGGCAA
GGTGTGGGTCGCGGACGACGGCGCCGCGGTGGCGGTCTGGACCACGCCGGAGAGCGTCGAAGCGGGGGCG
GTGTTCGCCGAGATCGGCCCGCGCATGGCCGAGTTGAGCGGTTCCCGGCTGGCCGCGCAGCAACAGATGG
AAGGCCTCCTGGCGCCGCACCGGCCCAAGGAGCCCGCGTGGTTCCTGGCCACCGTCGGCGTCTCGCCCGA
CCACCAGGGCAAGGGTCTGGGCAGCGCCGTCGTGCTCCCCGGAGTGGAGGCGGCCGAGCGCGCCGGGGTG
CCCGCCTTCCTGGAGACCTCCGCGCCCCGCAACCTCCCCTTCTACGAGCGGCTCGGCTTCACCGTCACCG
CCGACGTCGAGGTGCCCGAAGGACCGCGCACCTGGTGCATGACCCGCAAGCCCGGTGCCTGACGCCCGCC
CCACGACCCGCAGCGCCCGACCGAAAGGAGCGCACGACCCCATGCATCGATGATCTAGAGCTCGCTGATC
AGCCTCGACTGTGCCTTCTAGTTGCCAGCCATCTGTTGTTTGCCCCTCCCCCGTGCCTTCCTTGACCCTG
GAAGGTGCCACTCCCACTGTCCTTTCCTAATAAAATGAGGAAATTGCATCGCATTGTCTGAGTAGGTGTC
ATTCTATTCTGGGGGGTGGGGTGGGGCAGGACAGCAAGGGGGAGGATTGGGAAGACAATAGCAGGCATGC
TGGGGATGCGGTGGGCTCTATGGCTTCTGAGGCGGAAAGAACCTGCAGCCCAAGCTTGGCGTAATCATGG
TCATAGCTGTTTCCTGTGTGAAATTGTTATCCGCTCACAATTCCACACAACATACGAGCCGGAAGCATAA
AGTGTAAAGCCTGGGGTGCCTAATGAGTGAGCTAACTCACATTAATTGCGTTGCGCTCACTGCCCGCTTT
CCAGTCGGGAAACCTGTCGTGCCAGCGGATCCGCATCTCAATTAGTCAGCAACCATAGTCCCGCCCCTAA
CTCCGCCCATCCCGCCCCTAACTCCGCCCAGTTCCGCCCATTCTCCGCCCCATGGCTGACTAATTTTTTT
TATTTATGCAGAGGCCGAGGCCGCCTCGGCCTCTGAGCTATTCCAGAAGTAGTGAGGAGGCTTTTTTGGA
GGCCTAGGCTTTTGCAAAAAGCTAACTTGTTTATTGCAGCTTATAATGGTTACAAATAAAGCAATAGCAT
CACAAATTTCACAAATAAAGCATTTTTTTCACTGCATTCTAGTTGTGGTTTGTCCAAACTCATCAATGTA
TCTTATCATGTCTGGATCCGCTGCATTAATGAATCGGCCAACGCGCGGGGAGAGGCGGTTTGCGTATTGG
GCGCTCTTCCGCTTCCTCGCTCACTGACTCGCTGCGCTCGGTCGTTCGGCTGCGGCGAGCGGTATCAGCT
CACTCAAAGGCGGTAATACGGTTATCCACAGAATCAGGGGATAACGCAGGAAAGAACATGTGAGCAAAAG
GCCAGCAAAAGGCCAGGAACCGTAAAAAGGCCGCGTTGCTGGCGTTTTTCCATAGGCTCCGCCCCCCTGA
CGAGCATCACAAAAATCGACGCTCAAGTCAGAGGTGGCGAAACCCGACAGGACTATAAAGATACCAGGCG
TTTCCCCCTGGAAGCTCCCTCGTGCGCTCTCCTGTTCCGACCCTGCCGCTTACCGGATACCTGTCCGCCT
TTCTCCCTTCGGGAAGCGTGGCGCTTTCTCATAGCTCACGCTGTAGGTATCTCAGTTCGGTGTAGGTCGT
TCGCTCCAAGCTGGGCTGTGTGCACGAACCCCCCGTTCAGCCCGACCGCTGCGCCTTATCCGGTAACTAT
CGTCTTGAGTCCAACCCGGTAAGACACGACTTATCGCCACTGGCAGCAGCCACTGGTAACAGGATTAGCA
GAGCGAGGTATGTAGGCGGTGCTACAGAGTTCTTGAAGTGGTGGCCTAACTACGGCTACACTAGAAGAAC
AGTATTTGGTATCTGCGCTCTGCTGAAGCCAGTTACCTTCGGAAAAAGAGTTGGTAGCTCTTGATCCGGC
AAACAAACCACCGCTGGTAGCGGTGGTTTTTTTGTTTGCAAGCAGCAGATTACGCGCAGAAAAAAAGGAT
CTCAAGAAGATCCTTTGATCTTTTCTACGGGGTCTGACGCTCAGTGGAACGAAAACTCACGTTAAGGGAT
TTTGGTCATGAGATTATCAAAAAGGATCTTCACCTAGATCCTTTTAAATTAAAAATGAAGTTTTAAATCA
ATCTAAAGTATATATGAGTAAACTTGGTCTGACAGTTACCAATGCTTAATCAGTGAGGCACCTATCTCAG
CGATCTGTCTATTTCGTTCATCCATAGTTGCCTGACTCCCCGTCGTGTAGATAACTACGATACGGGAGGG
CTTACCATCTGGCCCCAGTGCTGCAATGATACCGCGAGACCCACGCTCACCGGCTCCAGATTTATCAGCA
ATAAACCAGCCAGCCGGAAGGGCCGAGCGCAGAAGTGGTCCTGCAACTTTATCCGCCTCCATCCAGTCTA
TTAATTGTTGCCGGGAAGCTAGAGTAAGTAGTTCGCCAGTTAATAGTTTGCGCAACGTTGTTGCCATTGC
TACAGGCATCGTGGTGTCACGCTCGTCGTTTGGTATGGCTTCATTCAGCTCCGGTTCCCAACGATCAAGG
CGAGTTACATGATCCCCCATGTTGTGCAAAAAAGCGGTTAGCTCCTTCGGTCCTCCGATCGTTGTCAGAA
GTAAGTTGGCCGCAGTGTTATCACTCATGGTTATGGCAGCACTGCATAATTCTCTTACTGTCATGCCATC
CGTAAGATGCTTTTCTGTGACTGGTGAGTACTCAACCAAGTCATTCTGAGAATAGTGTATGCGGCGACCG
AGTTGCTCTTGCCCGGCGTCAATACGGGATAATACCGCGCCACATAGCAGAACTTTAAAAGTGCTCATCA
TTGGAAAACGTTCTTCGGGGCGAAAACTCTCAAGGATCTTACCGCTGTTGAGATCCAGTTCGATGTAACC
CACTCGTGCACCCAACTGATCTTCAGCATCTTTTACTTTCACCAGCGTTTCTGGGTGAGCAAAAACAGGA
AGGCAAAATGCCGCAAAAAAGGGAATAAGGGCGACACGGAAATGTTGAATACTCATACTCTTCCTTTTTC
AATGACCGCTTTGGAAAAACAAAGACTGTATTTCCTGGAAATTAATGTTTATTCAATAAACTGTGTATTC
AGCTATATTCACATAGTGGTGAGGCTGAAATGAGGCGGGAAGAGGCGGTTGGGGCTTAATTATATCAATT
TGGGTGGCCCCACAGCGCCTCCAAGGCGCCAGTCCTGTTTTGACAAGTTGCCTCTGGAAGCCTCTCTTCT
TTTTCTCCAGAGTAAGCGGAGGCCAGGGGCCCCCGGCCTCTGCTTAATACTAAAAAAAACAGCTGTTGTC
ATAGTAATGATTGGGTGGAAACATTCCAGGCCTGGGTGGAGAGGCTTTTTGCTTCCTCTTGCAAAACCAC
ACTGACATTCCAGGCCTGGGTGGAGAGGCTTTTTGCTTCCTCTTGCAAAACCACACTGCCCTCTGGAGGG
CAGTTGCCTAGCAACTAATTAAAAGAGGATGTCGCACGGCCAGCTGCGGTCAGTTAGTCACTTCCTGCTT
AACTGACTTGACATTTTCTATTTTAAGAGTCGGGAGGAAAATTACTGTGTTGGAGGCCCTCCGCCATCTT
CTGAAGCTGAATCGAATTAACTTGTTTATTGCAGCTTATAATGGTTACAAATAAAGCAATAGCATCACAA
ATTTCACAAATAAAGCATTTTTTTCACTGCATTCTAGTTGTGGTTTGTCCAAACTCATCAATGTATCTTA
TCATGTCTGGATCTGATATCATC
