>Addgene plasmid #13459 | pCAG-HA-Sox2-IP | addgene partial sequence | sequence record 19883 | pCAG-F 5'-GCAACGTGCTGGTTATTGTG-3'
ACGATGTTCCGGATTACGCTGGATCATCAACAAGTTTGTACAAAAAAGCAGGCTTGTATAACATGATGGA
GACGGAGCTGAAGCCGCCGGGCCCGCAGCAAGCTTCGGGGGGCGGCGGCGGAGGAGGCAACGCCACGGCG
GCGGCGACCGGCGGCAACCAGAAGAACAGCCCGGACCGCGTCAAGAGGCCCATGAACGCCTTCATGGTAT
GGTCCCGGGGGCAGCGGCGTAAGATGGCCCAGGAGAACCCCAAGATGCACAACTCGGAGATCAGCAAGCG
CCTGGGCGCGGAGTGGAAACTTTTGTCCGAGACCGAGAAGCGGCCGTTCATCGACGAGGCCAAGCGGCTG
CGCGCTCTGCACATGAAGGAGCACCCGGATTATAAATACCGGCCGCGGCGGAAAACCAAGACGCTCATGA
AGAAGGATAAGTACACGCTTCCCGGAGGCTTGCTGGCCCCCGGCGGGAACAGCATGGCGAGCGGGGTTGG
GGTGGGCGCCGGCCTGGGTGCGGGCGTGAACCAGCGCATGGACAGCTACGCGCACATGAACGGCTGGAGC
AACGGCAGCTACAGCATGATGCAGGAGCAGCTGGGCTACCCGCAGCACCCGGGCCTCAACGCTCACGGCG
CGGCACAGATGCAACCGATGCACCGCTACGACGTCAGCGCCCTGCAGTACAACTCCATGACCAGCTCGCA
GACCTACATGAACGGCTCGCCCACCTACAGCATGTCCTACTCGCAGCAGGGCACCCCCGGTATGGCGCTG
GGCTCCATGGGCTCTGTGGTCAAGTCCGAGGCCAGCTCCAGCCCCCCCGTGGTTACCTCTTCCTCCCACT
CCAAGGCGCCCTGCCAGGCCGGG
